>Addgene plasmid #42142 | pMYC-GFP | addgene full sequence | sequence record 130643 | Addgene NGS result
CAGCTGGCACGACAGGTTTCCCGACTGGAAAGCGGGCAGTGAGCGCAACGCAATTAATGTGAGTTAGCTC
ACTCATTAGGCACCCCAGGCTTTACACTTTATGCTTCCGGCTCGTATGTTGTGTGGAATTGTGAGCGGAT
AACAATTTCACACAGGAAACAGCTATGACCATGATTACGCCAAGCTCTAGCTAGAGGTCGACGGTATACA
GACATGATAAGATACATTGATGAGTTTGGACAAACCACAACTAGAATGCAGTGAAAAAAATGCTTTATTT
GTGAAATTTGTGATGCTATTGCTTTATTTGTAACCATTATAAGCTGCAATAAACAAGTTGGGGTGGGCGA
AGAACTCCAGCATGAGATCCCCGCGCTGGAGGATCATCCAGCCGGCGTCCCGGAAAACGATTCCGAAGCC
CAACCTTTCATAGAAGGCGGCGGTGGAATCGAAATCTCGTGATGGCAGGTTGGGCGTCGCTTGGTCGGTC
ATTTCGCGAACCCCAGAGTCCCGCTCAGAAGAACTCGTCAAGAAGGCGATAGAAGGCGATGCGCTGCGAA
TCGGGAGCGGCGATACCGTAAAGCACGAGGAAGCGGTCAGCCCATTCGCCGCCAAGCTCTTCAGCAATAT
CACGGGTAGCCAACGCTATGTCCTGATAGCGGTCCGCCACACCCAGCCGGCCACAGTCGATGAATCCAGA
AAAGCGGCCATTTTCCACCATGATATTCGGCAAGCAGGCATCGCCATGGGTCACGACGAGATCCTCGCCG
TCGGGCATGCGCGCCTTGAGCCTGGCGAACAGTTCGGCTGGCGCGAGCCCCTGATGCTCTTCGTCCAGAT
CATCCTGATCGACAAGACCGGCTTCCATCCGAGTACGTGCTCGCTCGATGCGATGTTTCGCTTGGTGGTC
GAATGGGCAGGTAGCCGGATCAAGCGTATGCAGCCGCCGCATTGCATCAGCCATGATGGATACTTTCTCG
GCAGGAGCAAGGTGAGATGACAGGAGATCCTGCCCCGGCACTTCGCCCAATAGCAGCCAGTCCCTTCCCG
CTTCAGTGACAACGTCGAGCACAGCTGCGCAAGGAACGCCCGTCGTGGCCAGCCACGATAGCCGCGCTGC
CTCGTCCTGCAGTTCATTCAGGGCACCGGACAGGTCGGTCTTGACAAAAAGAACCGGGCGCCCCTGCGCT
GACAGCCGGAACACGGCGGCATCAGAGCAGCCGATTGTCTGTTGTGCCCAGTCATAGCCGAATAGCCTCT
CCACCCAAGCGGCCGGAGAACCTGCGTGCAATCCATCTTGTTCAATCATGCGAAACGATCCTCATCCTGT
CTCTTGATCAGATCCGAAAATGGATATACAAGCTCCCGGGAGCTTTTTGCAAAAGCCTAGGCCTCCAAAA
AAGCCTCCTCACTACTTCTGGAATAGCTCAGAGGCAGAGGCGGCCTCGGCCTCTGCATAAATAAAAAAAA
TTAGTCAGCCATGGGGCGGAGAATGGGCGGAACTGGGCGGAGTTAGGGGCGGGATGGGCGGAGTTAGGGG
CGGGACTATGGTTGCTGACTAATTGAGATGCATGCTTTGCATACTTCTGCCTGCTGGGGAGCCTGGGGAC
TTTCCACACCTGGTTGCTGACTAATTGAGATGCATGCTTTGCATACTTCTGCCTGCTGGGGAGCCTGGGG
ACTTTCCACACCCTAACTGACACACATTCCACAGAATTAATTCGCGTTAAATTTTTGTTAAATCAGCTCA
TTTTTTAACCAATAGGCCGAAATCGGCAAAATCCCTTATAAATCAAAAGAATAGACCGAGATAGGGT
[37 nt withheld, positions 1818-1854]
AAAGAACGTGGACTCCAACGTCAAAGG
[49 nt withheld, positions 1882-1930]
T
[91 nt withheld, positions 1932-2022]
G
[124 nt withheld, positions 2024-2147]
GGGGATACCCCCTAGAGCCCCAGCTGGTTCTTTCCGCCTCAGAAGCCATAGAGCCCACCGCATCCCCAGC
ATGCCTGCTATTGTCTTCCCAATCCTCCCCCTTGCTGTCCTGCCCCACCCCACCCCCCAGAATAGAATGA
CACCTACTCAGACAATGCGATGCAATTTCCTCATTTTATTAGGAAAGGACAGTGGGAGTGGCACCTTCCA
GGGTCAAGGAAGGCACGGGGGAGGGGCAAACAACAGATGGCTGGCAACTAGAAGGCACAGTCGAGGCTGA
TCAGCGGGTTTAATTCATTATTTGTAGAGCTCATCCATGCCATGTGTAATCCCAGCAGCAGTTACAAACT
CAAGAAGGACCATGTGGTCACGCTTTTCGTTGGGATCTTTCGAAAGGGCAGATTGTGTCGACAGGTAATG
GTTGTCTGGTAAAAGGACAGGGCCATCGCCAATTGGAGTATTTTGTTGATAATGGTCTGCTAGTTGAACG
GATCCATCTTCAATGTTGTGGCGAATTTTGAAGTTAGCTTTGATTCCATTCTTTTGTTTGTCTGCCGTGA
TGTATACATTGTGTGAGTTATAGTTGTACTCGAGTTTGTGTCCGAGAATGTTTCCATCTTCTTTAAAATC
AATACCTTTTAACTCGATACGATTAACAAGGGTATCACCTTCAAACTTGACTTCAGCACGCGTCTTGTAG
TTCCCGTCATCTTTGAAAGATATAGTGCGTTCCTGTACATAACCTTCGGGCATGGCACTCTTGAAAAAGT
CATGCCGTTTCATATGATCCGGATAACGGGAAAAGCATTGAACACCATAAGAGAAAGTAGTGACAAGTGT
TGGCCATGGAACAGGTAGTTTTCCAGTAGTGCAAATAAATTTAAGGGTAAGCTTTCCGTATGTAGCATCA
CCTTCACCCTCTCCACTGACAGAAAATTTGTGCCCATTAACATCACCATCTAATTCAACAAGAATTGGGA
CAACTCCAGTGAAAAGTTCTTCTCCTTTGCTAGCCATTCTAGACTCGAGCGGCCGCCACTGTGCTGGATA
TCTGCAGAATTGCCCTTCACAAGAGTTCCGTAGCTGTTCAAGTTTGTGTTTCAACTGTTCTCGTCGTTTC
CGCAACAAGTCCTCTTCAGAAATGAGCTTTTGCTCCTCTGCTTGGACGGACAGGATGTATGCTGTGGCTT
TTTTAAGGATAACTACCTTGGGGGCCTTTTCATTGTTTTCCAACTCCGGGATCTGGTCACGCAGGGCAAA
AAAGCTCCGTTTTAGCTCGTTCCTCCTCTGGCGCTCCAAGACGTTGTGTGTTCGCCTCTTGACATTCTCC
TCGGTGTCCGAGGACCTGGGGCTGGTGCATTTTCGGTTGTTGCTGATCTGTCTCAGGACTCTGACACTGT
CCAACTTGACCCTCTTGGCAGCAGGATAGTCCTTCCGAGTGGAGGGAGGCGCTGCGTAGTTGTGCTGATG
TGTGGAGACGTGGCACCTCTTGAGGACCAGTGGGCTGTGAGGAGGTTTGCTGTGGCCTCCAGCAGAAGGT
GATCCAGACTCTGACCTTTTGCCAGGAGCCTGCCTCTTTTCCACAGAAACAACATCGATTTCTTCCTCAT
CTTCTTGTTCCTCCTCAGAGTCGCTGCTGGTGGTGGGCGGTGTCTCCTCATGGAGCACCAGGGGCTCGGG
GCTGCCCTGCGGGGAGGACTCCGTCGAGGAGAGCAGAGAATCCGAGGACGGAGAGAAGGCGCTGGAGTCT
TGCGAGGCGCAGGACTTGGGCGAGCTGCTGTCGTTGAGAGGGTAGGGGAAGACCACCGAGGGGTCGATGC
ACTCTGAGGCGGCGGCGCTCAGATCCTGCAGGTACAAGCTGGAGGTGGAGCAGACGCTGTGGCCGCGGGC
GGGGTTCGGGCTGCCGCTGTCTTTGCGCGCAGCCTGGTAGGAGGCCAGCTTCTCTGAGACGAGCTTGGCG
GCGGCCGAGAAGCCGCTCCACATACAGTCCTGGATGATGATGTTTTTGATGAAGGTCTCGTCGTCCGGGT
CGCAGATGAAACTCTGGTTCACCATGTCTCCTCCCAGCAGCTCGGTCACCATCTCCAGCTGGTCGGCCGT
GGAGAAGCTCCCGCCACCGCCGTCGTTGTCTCCCCGAAGGGAGAAGGGTGTGACCGCAACGTAGGAGGGC
GAGCAGAGCCCGGAGCGGCGGCTAGGGGACAGGGGCGGGGTGGGCAGCAGCTCGAATTTCTTCCAGATAT
CCTCGCTGGGCGCCGGGGGCTGCAGCTCGCTCTGCTGCTGCTGCTGGTAGAAGTTCTCCTCCTCGTCGCA
GTAGAAATACGGCTGCACCGAGTCGTAGTCGAGGTCATAGTTCCTGTTGGTGAAGCTAACGTTGAGGGGC
ATCGTCGCGGGAAAGGGCAATTCCACCACACTGGACTAGTGGATCCGAGCTCGGTACCAAGCTTAACTAG
CCAGCTTGGGTCTCCCTATAGTGAGTCGTATTAATTTCGATAAGCCAGTAAGCAGTGGGTTCTCTAGTTA
GCCAGAGAGCTCTGCTTATATAGACCTCCCACCGTACACGCCTACCGCCCATTTGCGTCAATGGGGCGGA
GTTGTTACGACATTTTGGAAAGTCCCGTTGATTTTGGTGCCAAAACAAACTCCCATTGACGTCAATGGGG
TGGAGACTTGGAAATCCCCGTGAGTCAAACCGCTATCCACGCCCATTGATGTACTGCCAAAACCGCATCA
CCATGGTAATAGCGATGACTAATACGTAGATGTACTGCCAAGTAGGAAAGTCCCATAAGGTCATGTACTG
GGCATAATGCCAGGCGGGCCATTTACCGTCATTGACGTCAATAGGGGGCGTACTTGGCATATGATACACT
TGATGTACTGCCAAGTGGGCAGTTTACCGTAAATACTCCACCCATTGACGTCAATGGAAAGTCCCTATTG
GCGTTACTATGGGAACATACGTCATTATTGACGTCAATGGGCGGGGGTCGTTGGGCGGTCAGCCAGGCGG
GCCATTTACCGTAAGTTATGTAACGCGGAACTCCATATATGGGCTATGAACTAATGACCCCGTAATTGAT
TACTATTAATAACTAGTCAATAATCAATGTCAACGCGTATATCTGGCCCGTACATCGCGAAGCAGCGCAA
AACGCCTAACCCTAAGCAGATTCTTCATGCAATTGTCGGTCAAGCCTTGCCTTGTTGTAGCTTAAATTTT
GCTCGCGCACTACTCAGCGACCTCCAACACACAAGCAGGGAGCAGATACTGGCTTAACTATGCGGCATCA
GAGCAGATTGTACTGAGAGTGCACCATAGGGGATCGGGAGATCTCCCGATCCGTCGACGTCAGGTGGCAC
TTTTCGGGGAAATGTGCGCGGAACCCCTATTTGTTTATTTTTCTAAATACATTCAAATATGTATCCGCTC
ATGAGACAATAACCCTGATAAATGCTTCAATAATATTGAAAAAGGAAGAGTATGAGTATTCAACATTTCC
GTGTCGCCCTTATTCCCTTTTTTGCGGCATTTTGCCTTCCTGTTTTTGCTCACCCAGAAACGCTGGTGAA
AGTAAAAGATGCTGAAGATCAGTTGGGTGCACGAGTGGGTTACATCGAACTGGATCTCAACAGCGGTAAG
ATCCTTGAGAGTTTTCGCCCCGAAGAACGTTTTCCAATGATGAGCACTTTTAAAGTTCTGCTATGTGGCG
CGGTATTATCCCGTATTGACGCCGGGCAAGAGCAACTCGGTCGCCGCATACACTATTCTCAGAATGACTT
GGTTGAGTACTCACCAGTCACAGAAAAGCATCTTACGGATGGCATGACAGTAAGAGAATTATGCAGTGCT
GCCATAACCATGAGTGATAACACTGCGGCCAACTTACTTCTGACAACGATCGGAGGACCGAAGGAGCTAA
CCGCTTTTTTGCACAACATGGGGGATCATGTAACTCGCCTTGATCGTTGGGAACCGGAGCTGAATGAAGC
CATACCAAACGACGAGCGTGACACCACGATGCCTGTAGCAATGGCAACAACGTTGCGCAAACTATTAACT
GGCGAACTACTTACTCTAGCTTCCCGGCAACAATTAATAGACTGGATGGAGGCGGATAAAGTTGCAGGAC
CACTTCTGCGCTCGGCCCTTCCGGCTGGCTGGTTTATTGCTGATAAATCTGGAGCCGGTGAGCGTGGGTC
TCGCGGTATCATTGCAGCACTGGGGCCAGATGGTAAGCCCTCCCGTATCGTAGTTATCTACACGACGGGG
AGTCAGGCAACTATGGATGAACGAAATAGACAGATCGCTGAGATAGGTGCCTCACTGATTAAGCATTGGT
AACTGTCAGACCAAGTTTACTCATATATACTTTAGATTGATTTAAAACTTCATTTTTAATTTAAAAGGAT
CTAGGTGAAGATCCTTTTTGATAATCTCATGACCAAAATCCCTTAACGTGAGTTTTCGTTCCACTGAGCG
TCAGACCCCGTAGAAAAGATCAAAGGATCTTCTTGAGATCCTTTTTTTCTGCGCGTAATCTGCTGCTTGC
AAACAAAAAAACCACCGCTACCAGCGGTGGTTTGTTTGCCGGATCAAGAGCTACCAACTCTTTTTCCGAA
GGTAACTGGCTTCAGCAGAGCGCAGATACCAAATACTGTTCTTCTAGTGTAGCCGTAGTTAGGCCACCAC
TTCAAGAACTCTGTAGCACCGCCTACATACCTCGCTCTGCTAATCCTGTTACCAGTGGCTGCTGCCAGTG
GCGATAAGTCGTGTCTTACCGGGTTGGACTCAAGACGATAGTTACCGGATAAGGCGCAGCGGTCGGGCTG
AACGGGGGGTTCGTGCACACAGCCCAGCTTGGAGCGAACGACCTACACCGAACTGAGATACCTACAGCGT
GAGCTATGAGAAAGCGCCACGCTTCCCGAAGGGAGAAAGGCGGACAGGTATCCGGTAAGCGGCAGGGTCG
GAACAGGAGAGCGCACGAGGGAGCTTCCAGGGGGAAACGCCTGGTATCTTTATAGTCCTGTCGGGTTTCG
CCACCTCTGACTTGAGCGTCGATTTTTGTGATGCTCGTCAGGGGGGCGGAGCCTATGGAAAAACGCCAGC
AACGCGGCCTTTTTACGGTTCCTGGCCTTTTGCTGGCCTTTTGCTCACATGTTCTTTCCTGCGTTATCCC
CTGATTCTGTGGATAACCGTATTACCGCCTTTGAGTGAGCTGATACCGCTCGCCGCAGCCGAACGACCGA
GCGCAGCGAGTCAGTGAGCGAGGAAGCGGAAGAGCGCCCAATACGCAAACCGCCTCTCCCCGCGCGTTGG
CCGATTCATTAATG
Features (pLannotate 1.2.2; 21 found; start..end, strand, type, name):
     55..76      +  protein_bind   CAP binding site: CAP binding activates transcription in the presence of cAMP. E. coli catabolite activator protein
     91..121     +  promoter       lac promoter: promoter for the E. coli lac operon
    129..145     +  protein_bind   lac operator: The lac repressor binds to the lac operator to inhibit transcription in E. coli. This inhibition can be relieved by adding lactose or isopropyl-β-D-thiogalactopyranoside (IPTG). lac repressor encoded by lacI
    218..339     -  polyA_signal   SV40 poly(A) signal: SV40 polyadenylation signal
    334..492     -  CDS            ble (fragment): BLE_KLEPN - Experimental evidence at protein level: Swiss-Prot protein existence level 1. Binding protein with a strong affinity to the bleomycin family of antibiotics. Binds to CL990; an antimitotic-antibiotic compound. From Klebsiella pneumoniae.
    518..1309    -  CDS            neo: KKA2_KLEPN - Also known as kan, nptII. Experimental evidence at protein level: Swiss-Prot protein existence level 1. Resistance to kanamycin, neomycin, paromomycin, ribostamycin, butirosin and gentamicin B. From Klebsiella pneumoniae.
   1376..1705    -  promoter       SV40 promoter: SV40 enhancer and early promoter
   1719..2147    -  rep_origin     f1 ori (sequence partly withheld): f1 bacteriophage origin of replication; arrow indicates direction of (+) strand synthesis
   2168..2189    -  promoter       SV40 promoter (fragment): SV40 enhancer and early promoter
   2193..2417    -  polyA_signal   bGH poly(A) signal: bovine growth hormone polyadenylation signal
   2445..3164    -  CDS            Cycle 3 GFP: Cycle 3 GFP (Crameri et al., 1996) mammalian codon-optimized
   3215..4529    -  CDS            c-Myc (fragment): human c-Myc proto-oncogene
   4612..4630    -  promoter       T7 promoter: promoter for bacteriophage T7 RNA polymerase
   4646..4679    -  LTR            5' LTR (truncated) (fragment): truncated 5' long terminal repeat (LTR) from HIV-1
   4675..4878    -  promoter       CMV promoter: human cytomegalovirus (CMV) immediate early promoter
   4879..5258    -  enhancer       CMV enhancer: human cytomegalovirus immediate early enhancer
   5413..5465    +  misc_feature   bom (fragment): basis of mobility region from pBR322
   5524..5628    +  promoter       AmpR promoter: bla
   5629..6489    +  CDS            AmpR: β-lactamase; bla; confers resistance to ampicillin, carbenicillin, and related antibiotics
   6660..7248    +  rep_origin     ori: high-copy-number ColE1/pMB1/pBR322/pUC origin of replication
   7431..42      +  CDS            lacI (fragment) (across the origin): lac repressor; lacI; The lac repressor binds to the lac operator to inhibit transcription in E. coli. This inhibition can be relieved by adding lactose or isopropyl-β-D-thiogalactopyranoside (IPTG).
