[The description below was written by a language model from this plasmid's Addgene catalogue record and pLannotate feature annotations shown in this document.]
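Description:
pMYC-GFP is a mammalian expression plasmid built on the Invitrogen pcDNA3.1/CT-GFP-TOPO backbone, carrying the human c-Myc (MYC) coding sequence introduced by TOPO cloning. The roughly 1.3 kb insert sits downstream of the human cytomegalovirus immediate-early enhancer and promoter and is joined at its C terminus to the backbone-encoded GFP, annotated as the mammalian codon-optimised Cycle 3 GFP variant. The fusion transcript is terminated by the bovine growth hormone polyadenylation signal. A T7 promoter lies between the CMV promoter and the insert, which permits in vitro transcription and may account for the catalogue also listing the vector as a bacterial expression type.

For propagation in E. coli the plasmid has a ColE1/pUC-type origin and a β-lactamase gene conferring ampicillin resistance. The feature annotation describes this origin as high copy, whereas the catalogue entry lists the plasmid as low copy. An f1 origin is also present, allowing single-stranded DNA production. Selection in mammalian cells relies on a neomycin phosphotransferase cassette driven by the SV40 early promoter and ending in an SV40 polyadenylation signal, enabling G418 selection of stable transfectants. Short annotated fragments such as the ble, lacI, bom and HIV-1 LTR matches, along with the lac promoter and operator, appear to be backbone remnants or partial sequence matches rather than functional payload.

The construct provides constitutive overexpression of fluorescently tagged c-Myc, so transfected cells and protein localisation can be monitored by fluorescence. The associated publication concerns c-Myc activation of BRCA1 gene expression through distal promoter elements in breast cancer cells, which suggests its use as a c-Myc overexpression tool in that setting.
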