Addgene plasmid #42142: pMYC-GFP
Depositing lab: Olufunmilayo Olopade. Depositing organization: University of Chicago. Publication: c-Myc activates BRCA1 gene expression through distal promoter elements in breast cancer cells. Chen Y, Xu J, Borowicz S, Collins C, Huo D, Olopade OI. BMC Cancer. 2011 Jun 13;11:246. doi: 10.1186/1471-2407-11-246. PubMed 21668996.
Backbone
  Vector backbone: pcDNA3.1/CT-GFP-TOPO
  Backbone manufacturer: Invitrogen
  Backbone size w/o insert (bp): 6157
  Total vector size (bp): 7482
  Vector type: Mammalian Expression, Bacterial Expression
  Selectable markers: Neomycin (select with G418)
Growth in bacteria
  Bacterial resistance: Ampicillin, 100 μg/mL
  Growth temperature: 37°C
  Growth strain: Top10
  Copy number: Low Copy
Gene/Insert
  Gene/Insert name: c-Myc
  Species: H. sapiens (human)
  Insert size (bp): 1325
  GenBank ID: BC000917
  Entrez Gene: MYC (a.k.a. MRTL, MYCC, bHLHe39, c-Myc)
  Promoter: CMV
  Tag / fusion protein: GFP (C terminal on backbone)
  Cloning method: TOPO Cloning
  Sequencing primers: 5′ TCCCGCGACG ATGCCCCTCA ACGTTAGCTTCA; 3′ CACAAGAGTT CCGTAGCTGT TCAAGTTTGTG
Terms and licenses: Academic/Nonprofit Terms; Industry Terms: Not Available to Industry
How to cite: pMYC-GFP was a gift from Olufunmilayo Olopade (Addgene plasmid # 42142 ; http://n2t.net/addgene:42142 ; RRID:Addgene_42142)
