>Addgene plasmid #42142 | pMYC-GFP | addgene partial sequence | sequence record 73486 | CMV-F 5'-CGCAAATGGGCGGTAGGCGTG-3'
AGCAGAGCTCTCTGGCTAACTAGAGAACCCACTGCTTACTGGCTTATCGAAATTAATACGACTCACTATA
GGGAGACCCAAGCTGGCTAGTTAAGCTTGGTACCGAGCTCGGATCCACTAGTCCAGTGTGGTGGAATTGC
CCTTTCCCGCGACGATGCCCCTCAACGTTAGCTTCACCAACAGGAACTATGACCTCGACTACGACTCGGT
GCAGCCGTATTTCTACTGCGACGAGGAGGAGAACTTCTACCAGCAGCAGCAGCAGAGCGAGCTGCAGCCC
CCGGCGCCCAGCGAGGATATCTGGAAGAAATTCGAGCTGCTGCCCACCCCGCCCCTGTCCCCTAGCCGCC
GCTCCGGGCTCTGCTCGCCCTCCTACGTTGCGGTCACACCCTTCTCCCTTCGGGGAGACAACGACGGCGG
TGGCGGGAGCTTCTCCACGGCCGACCAGCTGGAGATGGTGACCGAGCTGCTGGGAGGAGACATGGTGAAC
CAGAGTTTCATCTGCGACCCGGACGACGAGACCTTCATCAAAAACATCATCATCCAGGACTGTATGTGGA
GCGGCTTCTCGGCCGCCGCCAAGCTCGTCTCAGAGAAGCTGGCCTCCTACCAGGCTGCGCGCAAAGACAG
CGGCAGCCCGAACCCCGCCCGCGGCCACAGCGTCTGCTCCACCTCCAGCTTGTACCTGCAGGATCTGAGC
GCCGCCGCCTCAGAGTGCATCGACCCCTCGGTGGTCTTCCCCTACCCTCTCAACGACAGCAGCTCGCCCA
AGTCCTGCGCCTCGCAAGACTCCAGCGCCTTCTCTCCGTCCTCGGATTCTCTGCTCTCCTCGACGGAGTC
CTCCCCGCAGGGCAGCCCCGAGCCCCTGGTGCTCCATGAGGAGACACCGCCCACCACCAGCAGCGACTCT
GAGGAGGAACAAGAAGATGAGGAAGAAATCGATGTTGTTTCTGTGGAAAAGAGGCAGGCTCCTGG
