>Addgene plasmid #42142 | pMYC-GFP | addgene partial sequence | sequence record 73491 | GFP-R 5'-CCATCTAATTCAACAAGAATTGGGACAAC-3'
CTTCTCCTTTGCTAGCCATTCTAGACTCGAGCGGCCGCCACTGTGCTGGATATCTGCAGAATTGCCCTTC
ACAAGAGTTCCGTAGCTGTTCAAGTTTGTGTTTCAACTGTTCTCGTCGTTTCCGCAACAAGTCCTCTTCA
GAAATGAGCTTTTGCTCCTCTGCTTGGACGGACAGGATGTATGCTGTGGCTTTTTTAAGGATAACTACCT
TGGGGGCCTTTTCATTGTTTTCCAACTCCGGGATCTGGTCACGCAGGGCAAAAAAGCTCCGTTTTAGCTC
GTTCCTCCTCTGGCGCTCCAAGACGTTGTGTGTTCGCCTCTTGACATTCTCCTCGGTGTCCGAGGACCTG
GGGCTGGTGCATTTTCGGTTGTTGCTGATCTGTCTCAGGACTCTGACACTGTCCAACTTGACCCTCTTGG
CAGCAGGATAGTCCTTCCGAGTGGAGGGAGGCGCTGCGTAGTTGTGCTGATGTGTGGAGACGTGGCACCT
CTTGAGGACCAGTGGGCTGTGAGGAGGTTTGCTGTGGCCTCCAGCAGAAGGTGATCCAGACTCTGACCTT
TTGCCAGGAGCCTGCCTCTTTTCCACAGAAACAACATCGATTTCTTCCTCATCTTCTTGTTCCTCCTCAG
AGTCGCTGCTGGTGGTGGGCGGTGTCTCCTCATGGAGCACCAGGGGCTCGGGGCTGCCCTGCGGGGAGGA
CTCCGTCGAGGAGAGCAGAGAATCCGAGGACGGAGAGAAGGCGCTGGAGTCTTGCGAGGCGCAGGACTTG
GGCGAGCTGCTGTCGTTGAGAGGGTAGGGGAAGACCACCGAGGGGTCGATGCACTCTGAGGCGGCGGCGC
TCAGATCCTGCAGGTACAAGCTGGAGGTGGAGCAGACGCTGTGGCCGCGGGCGGGGTTCGGGCTGCCGCT
GTCTTTGCGCGCAGCCTGGTAGGAGGCCAGCTTCTCTGAGACGAGCTTGGCGGCGGCCGA
